Addgene plasmid #217189: pCMV-hAT-1_PM
Purpose: Mammalian expression vector for expression of hAT-1_PM transposase (CMV promoter)
Depositing lab: Yong E Zhang. Depositing organization: Institute of Zoology, Chinese Academy of Sciences. Publication: Heterologous survey of 130 DNA transposons in human cells highlights their functional divergence and expands the genome engineering toolbox. Zhang T, Tan S, Tang N, Li Y, Zhang C, Sun J, Guo Y, Gao H, Cai Y, Sun W, Wang C, Fu L, Ma H, Wu Y, Hu X, Zhang X, Gee P, Yan W, Zhao Y, Chen Q, Guo B, Wang H, Zhang YE. Cell. 2024 Jul 11;187(14):3741-3760.e30. doi: 10.1016/j.cell.2024.05.007. Epub 2024 Jun 5. PubMed 38843831.
Backbone
  Vector backbone: pCMV
  Vector type: Mammalian Expression
Growth in bacteria
  Bacterial resistance: Ampicillin, 100 μg/mL
  Growth temperature: 37°C
  Growth strain: DH5alpha
  Copy number: High Copy
Gene/Insert
  Gene/Insert name: hAT-1_PM transposase
  Species: Synthetic
  Cloning method: Restriction Enzyme; 5′ cloning site Unknown (unknown if destroyed); 3′ cloning site Unknown (unknown if destroyed)
Terms and licenses: Academic/Nonprofit Terms; Industry Terms: Not Available to Industry
How to cite: pCMV-hAT-1_PM was a gift from Yong E Zhang (Addgene plasmid # 217189 ; http://n2t.net/addgene:217189 ; RRID:Addgene_217189)
