[The description below was written by a language model from this plasmid's Addgene catalogue record and pLannotate feature annotations shown in this document.]
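Description:
pCMV-hAT-1_PM is a 6,377-nt mammalian expression plasmid built on a pCMV backbone for transient production of the hAT-1_PM transposase, a synthetic coding sequence for a hAT-superfamily DNA transposon enzyme. It is propagated in E. coli as a high-copy plasmid through a ColE1/pUC-type origin and selected with ampicillin via the β-lactamase gene and its native promoter. An f1 origin is also present, which allows single-stranded DNA production, along with remnants of bacterial lac regulatory elements and a fragment of the pBR322 bom region that have no role in the payload's expression.

The expression cassette begins with the human cytomegalovirus immediate early enhancer and promoter, followed by a T7 promoter. It ends with an antisense SP6 promoter and the bovine growth hormone polyadenylation signal. The roughly 1.9 kb interval between the T7 and SP6 sites carries no automated annotation and is presumably where the transposase open reading frame sits. The cloning sites are recorded as unknown, and no epitope tags or localisation signals are annotated. Downstream, an SV40 early promoter precedes only a short fragment of a bleomycin-binding protein gene and an SV40 poly(A) signal, so a functional mammalian selection marker does not appear to be present. The short hit labelled as a truncated HIV-1 LTR is a small fragment next to the CMV promoter, not evidence of a lentiviral design.

The plasmid serves as the helper component of a transposition system, supplying transposase in trans in mammalian cells. It comes from a survey that tested many DNA transposons for activity in human cells as candidate genome engineering tools. The matching donor element with transposon ends is not part of this construct.
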