Features (pLannotate 1.2.2; 19 found; start..end, strand, type, name):
      1..380     +  enhancer       CMV enhancer: human cytomegalovirus immediate early enhancer
    381..584     +  promoter       CMV promoter: human cytomegalovirus (CMV) immediate early promoter
    580..613     +  LTR            5' LTR (truncated) (fragment): truncated 5' long terminal repeat (LTR) from HIV-1
    629..647     +  promoter       T7 promoter: promoter for bacteriophage T7 RNA polymerase
   2565..2583    -  promoter       SP6 promoter: promoter for bacteriophage SP6 RNA polymerase
   2609..2833    +  polyA_signal   bGH poly(A) signal: bovine growth hormone polyadenylation signal
   2837..2858    +  promoter       SV40 promoter (fragment): SV40 enhancer and early promoter
   2879..3307    +  rep_origin     f1 ori (sequence partly withheld): f1 bacteriophage origin of replication; arrow indicates direction of (+) strand synthesis
   3321..3650    +  promoter       SV40 promoter: SV40 enhancer and early promoter
   3663..3821    +  CDS            ble (fragment): BLE_KLEPN - Experimental evidence at protein level: Swiss-Prot protein existence level 1. Binding protein with a strong affinity to the bleomycin family of antibiotics. Binds to CL990; an antimitotic-antibiotic compound. From Klebsiella pneumoniae.
   3816..3937    +  polyA_signal   SV40 poly(A) signal: SV40 polyadenylation signal
   4010..4026    -  protein_bind   lac operator: The lac repressor binds to the lac operator to inhibit transcription in E. coli. This inhibition can be relieved by adding lactose or isopropyl-β-D-thiogalactopyranoside (IPTG). lac repressor encoded by lacI
   4034..4064    -  promoter       lac promoter: promoter for the E. coli lac operon
   4079..4100    -  protein_bind   CAP binding site: CAP binding activates transcription in the presence of cAMP. E. coli catabolite activator protein
   4113..4205    -  CDS            lacI (fragment): lac repressor; lacI; The lac repressor binds to the lac operator to inhibit transcription in E. coli. This inhibition can be relieved by adding lactose or isopropyl-β-D-thiogalactopyranoside (IPTG).
   4388..4976    -  rep_origin     ori: high-copy-number ColE1/pMB1/pBR322/pUC origin of replication
   5147..6007    -  CDS            AmpR: β-lactamase; bla; confers resistance to ampicillin, carbenicillin, and related antibiotics
   6008..6112    -  promoter       AmpR promoter: bla
   6171..6223    -  misc_feature   bom (fragment): basis of mobility region from pBR322
>Addgene plasmid #217189 | pCMV-hAT-1_PM | addgene full sequence | sequence record 444326 | Addgene NGS Result
GACATTGATTATTGACTAGTTATTAATAGTAATCAATTACGGGGTCATTAGTTCATAGCCCATATATGGA
GTTCCGCGTTACATAACTTACGGTAAATGGCCCGCCTGGCTGACCGCCCAACGACCCCCGCCCATTGACG
TCAATAATGACGTATGTTCCCATAGTAACGCCAATAGGGACTTTCCATTGACGTCAATGGGTGGAGTATT
TACGGTAAACTGCCCACTTGGCAGTACATCAAGTGTATCATATGCCAAGTACGCCCCCTATTGACGTCAA
TGACGGTAAATGGCCCGCCTGGCATTATGCCCAGTACATGACCTTATGGGACTTTCCTACTTGGCAGTAC
ATCTACGTATTAGTCATCGCTATTACCATGGTGATGCGGTTTTGGCAGTACATCAATGGGCGTGGATAGC
GGTTTGACTCACGGGGATTTCCAAGTCTCCACCCCATTGACGTCAATGGGAGTTTGTTTTGGCACCAAAA
TCAACGGGACTTTCCAAAATGTCGTAACAACTCCGCCCCATTGACGCAAATGGGCGGTAGGCGTGTACGG
TGGGAGGTCTATATAAGCAGAGCTCTCTGGCTAACTAGAGAACCCACTGCTTACTGGCTTATCGAAATTA
ATACGACTCACTATAGGGAGACCCAAGCTTGGTACCGAGCTCGGATCCACTAGTAACGGCCGCCAGTGTG
CTGGAATTCGCCGCCACCATGAGCGGCAAACGCCGCAAATGGAGCGACGAGTATGTGCAGCATGGCTTTA
GCTGCATTACCGAGCGCGATGGTAGCGAACGCCCGATTTGCATGATTTGCAACGCCAAACTGAGCAACAG
CAGCCTGGCACCGGCGAAACTGAAAGAGCATTTCCTGAAACTGCATGGCGATGGCGAATATAAGAACACC
ACCCTGGCCGAATTTCGCGTTAAACGCGCGCGCTTTGACGAACGTGCAACCTTACCGGCGCTGGGTTTTG
TGCCGGTGAACAAACCGATTCTGACCGCGAGCTATGAAGTGGCCTATCTGATTGCCAAACAGGGCAAGCC
GCATACCATTGGCGAAACCCTGGTGAAACCTGCGGCGCTGAAGATGGCGAACCTGATTTTAGGCACCGCG
GCGGAAGGTAAACTGAGCCAGATTCCTCTGAGCAACGACACCGTGAGCGATCGCATTGAGGACATGAGCA
AAGACATCCTGGCGCAGGTTGTTGCGGATCTGATAAGCAGCCCGGCGAAATTTAGCCTGCAGCTGGATGA
AACCACCGACGTGAGCGATCTGTCACAGCTGGCGGTTTTTGTGCGCTACGTGAAGGACGACATGATCAAG
GAAGAGTTCCTGTTTTGCAAACCGCTGACCACCACCACCAAAGCCGCGGACGTGAAAAAACTGGTGGACG
ACTTTTTTCGCGACAACAACCTGAGCTGGGATATGGTTAGCGCGGTGTGTACCGATGGTGCGCCTGTTAT
GCTGGGTCGCAAAAGCGGTTTTGGCGCCCTGGTTAAAGCGGATGCGCCGCACATTATCGTGACCCACTGT
ATTTTACATCGCCACGCCTTAGCAACTAAGACCCTGCCTCCTAAAATGGCGGAAGTGCTGAAAACCGTGG
TGGAATGCGTGAACTACGTGCGCAAAAGCGCATTACGCCACCGCATATTTAGCGAACTGTGCAAAGAGAT
GGGCAGCGAGTTCGAAGTGCTGCTGCTGCACAGCAACATTCGTTGGTTAAGCCGCGGCCAGGTTTTAAAC
CGTGTGTTTGCCATGCGCGTTGAATTAGCCCTGTTCCTGCAGGAGCATCAGCACTGTCACGCCGATTGCT
TCAAAAACCCGGAGTTCATTCTGATTCTGGCGTACATGGCGGATATTTTCGCGGCCCTGAACCATCTGAA
CCAGCAGATGCAAGGTGGCGGCGTGAACATAATGGAGGCGGAAGAACATCTGAAAGCGTTCCAGAAAAAG
CTGCCTCTGTGGAAACGCCGCACCGAAAACAACAACTTCGCGAACTTTCCTCTGCTGGACGACTGTGCGA
GCAAGATCGAAGATGTGAGCGGCATTGGCGATATTAGCGTGAGCACCGAACTGAAACAGACCATTGCGAC
CCATCTGGATGAGCTGGCCAAAAGCCTGGATGGCTACTTCCCTACCCGTGAAAGCTACCCTGCGTGGGTT
CGTCAGCCTTTTACCTTTGCGGTGGAGACTGCCGATGTGAACGATGAATTTCTGGACGAGATCATCGAAA
TTCAGCAGAGCCAGGTGCAGCAGCAGTTATTTCGCACCACCACCCTGTCAACCTTTTGGTGCCGCCAGAT
GAACAAATATCCGGTGATCGCGAAAAAAGCCCTGGATTTCTTCATCCCGTTCGTGACCACCTATCTGTGC
GAACAGAGCTTTAGCCGCATGCTGGACATCAAAACCAAGAAACGCAACCGCCTGTGCTGCGAAAACGATA
TGCGTGTGGCGCTGGCGAAAGTGAAACCTCGCATTAGCGAACTGATTAGCCAGCGCCAGCAGCAGAAAAG
CCACTGATGAGCGGCCGCTCGAGCATGCATCTAGAGGGCCCTATTCTATAGTGTCACCTAAATGCTAGAG
CTCGCTGATCAGCCTCGACTGTGCCTTCTAGTTGCCAGCCATCTGTTGTTTGCCCCTCCCCCGTGCCTTC
CTTGACCCTGGAAGGTGCCACTCCCACTGTCCTTTCCTAATAAAATGAGGAAATTGCATCGCATTGTCTG
AGTAGGTGTCATTCTATTCTGGGGGGTGGGGTGGGGCAGGACAGCAAGGGGGAGGATTGGGAAGACAATA
GCAGGCATGCTGGGGATGCGGTGGGCTCTATGGCTTCTGAGGCGGAAAGAACCAGCTGGGGCTCTAGGGG
GTATCCCC
[124 nt withheld, positions 2879-3002]
C
[91 nt withheld, positions 3004-3094]
A
[49 nt withheld, positions 3096-3144]
CCTTTGACGTTGGAGTCCACGTTCTTT
[37 nt withheld, positions 3172-3208]
ACCCTATCTCGGTCTATTCTTTTGATTTATAAGGGATTTTGCCGATTTCGGCCTATTGGTTAAAAAATGA
GCTGATTTAACAAAAATTTAACGCGAATTAATTCTGTGGAATGTGTGTCAGTTAGGGTGTGGAAAGTCCC
CAGGCTCCCCAGCAGGCAGAAGTATGCAAAGCATGCATCTCAATTAGTCAGCAACCAGGTGTGGAAAGTC
CCCAGGCTCCCCAGCAGGCAGAAGTATGCAAAGCATGCATCTCAATTAGTCAGCAACCATAGTCCCGCCC
CTAACTCCGCCCATCCCGCCCCTAACTCCGCCCAGTTCCGCCCATTCTCCGCCCCATGGCTGACTAATTT
TTTTTATTTATGCAGAGGCCGAGGCCGCCTCTGCCTCTGAGCTATTCCAGAAGTAGTGAGGAGGCTTTTT
TGGAGGCCTAGGCTTTTGCAAAAAGCTCCCCGAAATGACCGACCAAGCGACGCCCAACCTGCCATCACGA
GATTTCGATTCCACCGCCGCCTTCTATGAAAGGTTGGGCTTCGGAATCGTTTTCCGGGACGCCGGCTGGA
TGATCCTCCAGCGCGGGGATCTCATGCTGGAGTTCTTCGCCCACCCCAACTTGTTTATTGCAGCTTATAA
TGGTTACAAATAAAGCAATAGCATCACAAATTTCACAAATAAAGCATTTTTTTCACTGCATTCTAGTTGT
GGTTTGTCCAAACTCATCAATGTATCTTATCATGTCTGTATACCGTCGACCTCTAGCTAGAGCTTGGCGT
AATCATGGTCATAGCTGTTTCCTGTGTGAAATTGTTATCCGCTCACAATTCCACACAACATACGAGCCGG
AAGCATAAAGTGTAAAGCCTGGGGTGCCTAATGAGTGAGCTAACTCACATTAATTGCGTTGCGCTCACTG
CCCGCTTTCCAGTCGGGAAACCTGTCGTGCCAGCTGCATTAATGAATCGGCCAACGCGCGGGGAGAGGCG
GTTTGCGTATTGGGCGCTCTTCCGCTTCCTCGCTCACTGACTCGCTGCGCTCGGTCGTTCGGCTGCGGCG
AGCGGTATCAGCTCACTCAAAGGCGGTAATACGGTTATCCACAGAATCAGGGGATAACGCAGGAAAGAAC
ATGTGAGCAAAAGGCCAGCAAAAGGCCAGGAACCGTAAAAAGGCCGCGTTGCTGGCGTTTTTCCATAGGC
TCCGCCCCCCTGACGAGCATCACAAAAATCGACGCTCAAGTCAGAGGTGGCGAAACCCGACAGGACTATA
AAGATACCAGGCGTTTCCCCCTGGAAGCTCCCTCGTGCGCTCTCCTGTTCCGACCCTGCCGCTTACCGGA
TACCTGTCCGCCTTTCTCCCTTCGGGAAGCGTGGCGCTTTCTCATAGCTCACGCTGTAGGTATCTCAGTT
CGGTGTAGGTCGTTCGCTCCAAGCTGGGCTGTGTGCACGAACCCCCCGTTCAGCCCGACCGCTGCGCCTT
ATCCGGTAACTATCGTCTTGAGTCCAACCCGGTAAGACACGACTTATCGCCACTGGCAGCAGCCACTGGT
AACAGGATTAGCAGAGCGAGGTATGTAGGCGGTGCTACAGAGTTCTTGAAGTGGTGGCCTAACTACGGCT
ACACTAGAAGAACAGTATTTGGTATCTGCGCTCTGCTGAAGCCAGTTACCTTCGGAAAAAGAGTTGGTAG
CTCTTGATCCGGCAAACAAACCACCGCTGGTAGCGGTGGTTTTTTTGTTTGCAAGCAGCAGATTACGCGC
AGAAAAAAAGGATCTCAAGAAGATCCTTTGATCTTTTCTACGGGGTCTGACGCTCAGTGGAACGAAAACT
CACGTTAAGGGATTTTGGTCATGAGATTATCAAAAAGGATCTTCACCTAGATCCTTTTAAATTAAAAATG
AAGTTTTAAATCAATCTAAAGTATATATGAGTAAACTTGGTCTGACAGTTACCAATGCTTAATCAGTGAG
GCACCTATCTCAGCGATCTGTCTATTTCGTTCATCCATAGTTGCCTGACTCCCCGTCGTGTAGATAACTA
CGATACGGGAGGGCTTACCATCTGGCCCCAGTGCTGCAATGATACCGCGAGACCCACGCTCACCGGCTCC
AGATTTATCAGCAATAAACCAGCCAGCCGGAAGGGCCGAGCGCAGAAGTGGTCCTGCAACTTTATCCGCC
TCCATCCAGTCTATTAATTGTTGCCGGGAAGCTAGAGTAAGTAGTTCGCCAGTTAATAGTTTGCGCAACG
TTGTTGCCATTGCTACAGGCATCGTGGTGTCACGCTCGTCGTTTGGTATGGCTTCATTCAGCTCCGGTTC
CCAACGATCAAGGCGAGTTACATGATCCCCCATGTTGTGCAAAAAAGCGGTTAGCTCCTTCGGTCCTCCG
ATCGTTGTCAGAAGTAAGTTGGCCGCAGTGTTATCACTCATGGTTATGGCAGCACTGCATAATTCTCTTA
CTGTCATGCCATCCGTAAGATGCTTTTCTGTGACTGGTGAGTACTCAACCAAGTCATTCTGAGAATAGTG
TATGCGGCGACCGAGTTGCTCTTGCCCGGCGTCAATACGGGATAATACCGCGCCACATAGCAGAACTTTA
AAAGTGCTCATCATTGGAAAACGTTCTTCGGGGCGAAAACTCTCAAGGATCTTACCGCTGTTGAGATCCA
GTTCGATGTAACCCACTCGTGCACCCAACTGATCTTCAGCATCTTTTACTTTCACCAGCGTTTCTGGGTG
AGCAAAAACAGGAAGGCAAAATGCCGCAAAAAAGGGAATAAGGGCGACACGGAAATGTTGAATACTCATA
CTCTTCCTTTTTCAATATTATTGAAGCATTTATCAGGGTTATTGTCTCATGAGCGGATACATATTTGAAT
GTATTTAGAAAAATAAACAAATAGGGGTTCCGCGCACATTTCCCCGAAAAGTGCCACCTGACGTCGACGG
ATCGGGAGATCTCCCGATCCCCTATGGTGCACTCTCAGTACAATCTGCTCTGATGCCGCATAGTTAAGCC
AGTATCTGCTCCCTGCTTGTGTGTTGGAGGTCGCTGAGTAGTGCGCGAGCAAAATTTAAGCTACAACAAG
GCAAGGCTTGACCGACAATTGCATGAAGAATCTGCTTAGGGTTAGGCGTTTTGCGCTGCTTCGCGATGTA
CGGGCCAGATATACGCGTT
